>Addgene plasmid #1664 | L4660 | depositor full sequence | sequence record 274 | Author sequence
ATGACCATGATTACGCCAAGCTTGGGCTGCAGGTCGGCTATAATAAGTTCTTGAATAAAATAATTTTCCC
GACAAAACATGAGTATTTCTTTCGAAAATAAAAGTGCAGGCTAATTAGAGATTATTCTGTAATTAACTGC
ATAATTTGTCACGTGCCATAGTTTTACATTCCACTACGTCATAGTTCTTAAAATACTAATCTCCTGAAAA
TAGAAGTAGGTGAAGAAAGTTTAATTATCAGTTCTAAAATGACAATTGATCTTTGGAATATGTTCTGAAA
CTACCGATCATTGAACAGATGCTATTTGAATGATATAGAATTGTATATTTGCAATTTCTGAAACGCGTTC
TTAAAGGCACACAGATTAATTCAAAAGGGTCTGGCCGCAAAAAGGTTTATGGTGGCCGATTTTGAGTTTT
GTGTGTGATTGCTTTTTCACAATCAGTGTTTTCAGGATTATGTGATGAACTAGATCTTCAAGTTTCGTTA
CATTTCATATGTTTTCGGAACTCACGAAGTACATATTGGGTATTGTGCTCAAAAAATTCAGCAATCAGCT
TCGCTCCGCTGACTTTAGAACCCAAAAAAATAGTATGGCCAAACTGACTGTGTTACGATCATTTCAATTT
TTCAATACATATTTAAGATTTCTAAGAGTAAGAAGGTCAAAAACTGTTCTGGAATACATATATATTTTTC
AGGTTACAATTAGTCAAAAAGTGCACTGAAATATACGTTTTAATTTCACGAATAACCCAATTAGTTCAAT
GTATTTTTGGTCAACCAACGTTAAAGTTTGGCTTCCAACCAATTATCATTTCTGATCAACCACAATGTTT
TTTCTTTATCTGCAAGTTAATTTTTTATTTTTATCCAGATGTTTGGCATATTTTTCAATTCTTCACTAGC
GCCCACTTCTTGCACTTCCGGCGCCCTGAATCTAATGCATCTGTTGCAAGAATTGAAAGACCAATCAACA
CATTGTTTTCTTCACGAGATACTGAAGAAAATGAATAAAAACAGAGAAAAAGAGCCATGTGATTAGTGAC
AACTGTTGCTAACAGATACCATAGCTTGGACTTGGTACGTGATGGCAACGTATGGGTCAACAAAAATGAT
TGCAGAGGGGGTGCAAAACAGTCAAGTCGAGAAAATATGAAAAACAGAAAACAAAGAACAGAAAAATGGG
TTTGAGAGTCAGTATAATTTATAAAAGAAAAATTGTACATAGAAATTAACCATTTTTGTAGAAGAAGTTA
TTTTTCAAGCATCGTTAAAAATTATTCAAAGCACCTTATTTCATATTTAATTTTAAACATGGTTAAATGA
ACAACACGGTGCGCAATCAGGAAAACTTGAAATCTGAAACTGTTGTTGTGATCTTCTTCGCAACTGTTCA
GATAGCACTAGTGTAATGTTAAGAGTGCGCGAATATAATGGAATATAATGGATCACACCTCCTGCCATCA
GGTAAACGTCTCTGTTATCACATATTTCCAACTATTAAATTTTTACCTTTTACAGTTTTACATTTTTTTG
AAAAAAGTAACTTTTTGTCTTCAAAATCCCTGACGAAAATATCAAATATTTTAATCGAGACTGCAGAGGA
ACCGATTGATGATTTGGAAAATCCAGCTTTACCTGTGTAAGAACTGAAAAGTTTCATAACCCTAGGGTAT
TCCCAGTTACATTCCCCACTGGCTAACAATAGCACCCAGTTTTTCATCACCTTTCTTCAAATTTCTCGGC
GATTTGTTAAAAACAAAATTTGTGTCCCTTCTCTGATATCTCTATGTCTCTAAACACAAGTTCATCGGAA
AACGAAGGAGGGTAGGTGTTGGTTGGGCTCCCGAAGTGAAAATAGAAGAGCAAGAATAGAATATTAGAGA
GAGAGTGCAGAGAGGGCGGGATAGCTCCCGGGATTCCGTTTTCTTCTTCTTTATCTTCAACGATGATGTG
TGTGCGTGTTGTATAGATTCTGTTGCTCCCCCACAACTCGCTCCGAAGGCTCAATACAATTCAATTGATA
TTGGAGGAGAGCCTACCGGAGTGGGAGGATAAGAAGAAACATAAGAAGAAGAAGAAGAAGAAGCATGCTT
CTGGTTTTTGATGCTATGAAAACGGCACAAAAAGATGATTGAGGTCCCTTTTCAATACCTTCTCTCATCT
TTCAAATCCCATTGAAACCTAAAACTTCTCACCACGCTTTACCATTGTTCTCCAAAAACTTATAGCAATG
TCTATAACTTTTTTATCTCTGAAAAGCAGTGTTCCATTTTTCTTTTTCCTATTTTATTTCAATTGTTTCT
CACATTTCGTTTGGATTCTTTGCTTGTCAACCAGCTTCTTCTTCCACTTTTACCGTCTAATTTTCAGGGC
AGGGAGCCATCAAACCCACGACCACTAGATCCATCTAGAGGATCCCCGGGATTGGCCAAAGGACCCAAAG
GAGGACCCTTGGAGGGTACCGAGCTCAGAAAAAATGACTGCTCCAAAGAAGAAGCGTAAGGTACCGGTAG
AAAAAATGAGTAAAGGAGAAGAACTTTTCACTGGAGTTGTCCCAATTCTTGTTGAATTAGATGGTGATGT
TAATGGGCACAAATTTTCTGTCAGTGGAGAGGGTGAAGGTGATGCAACATACGGAAAACTTACCCTTAAA
TTTATTTGCACTACTGGAAAACTACCTGTTCCATGGGTAAGTTTAAACATATATATACTAACTAACCCTG
ATTATTTAAATTTTCAGCCAACACTTGTCACTACTTTCTCATGGGGCGTTCAATGCTTCTCGAGATACCC
AGATCATATGAAACAGCATGACTTTTTCAAGAGTGCCATGCCCGAAGGTTATGTACAGGAAAGAACTATA
TTTTTCAAAGATGACGGGAACTACAAGACACGTAAGTTTAAACAGTTCGGTACTAACTAACCATACATAT
TTAAATTTTCAGGTGCTGAAGTCAAGTTTGAAGGTGATACCCTTGTTAATAGAATCGAGTTAAAAGGTAT
TGATTTTAAAGAAGATGGAAACATTCTTGGACACAAATTGGAATACAACTATATTTCACACAACGTATAC
ATCACTGCCGACAAACAAAAGAATGGGATCAAAGCGGTAAGTTTAAACATGATTTTACTAACTAACTAAT
CTGATTTAAATTTTCAGAACTTCAAAATTAGACACAACATTGAAGATGGAAGCGTTCAACTAGCAGACCA
TTATCAACAAAATACTCCAATTGGCGATGGCCCTGTCCTTTTACCAGACAACCATTACCTGTCCACACAA
TCTGCCCTTTCGAAAGATCCCAACGAAAAGAGAGACCACATGGTCCTTCTTGAGTTTGTAACAGCTGCTG
GGATTACACATGGCATGGATGAACTATACAAATGCCCGGTGGGTGAAGACCAGAAACAGCACCTCGAACT
GAGCCGCGATATTGCCCAGCGTTTCAACGCGCTGTATGGCGAGATCGATCCCGTCGTTTTACAACGTCGT
GACTGGGAAAACCCTGGCGTTACCCAACTTAATCGCCTTGCAGCACATCCCCCTTTCGCCAGCTGGCGTA
ATAGCGAAGAGGCCCGCACCGATCGCCCTTCCCAACAGTTGCGAAGGTAAGTTTAAACAGATCCATACTA
ACTAACTTGTTCTGACATAATTTTCAGCTTGAATGGCGAATGGCGCTTTGCCTGGTTTCCGGCACCAGAA
GCGGTGCCGGAAAGCTGGCTGGAGTGCGATCTTCCTGAGGCCGATACTGTCGTCGTCCCCTCAAACTGGC
AGATGCACGGTTACGATGCGCCCATCTACACCAACGTGACCTATCCCATTACGGTCAATCCGCCGTTTGT
TCCCACGGAGAATCCGACGGGTTGTTACTCGCTCACATTTAATGTTGATGAAAGCTGGCTACAGGAAGGC
CAGACGCGAATTATTTTTGATGGCGTTAACTCGGCGTTTCATCTGTGGTGCAACGGGCGCTGGGTCGGTT
ACGGCCAGGTAAGTTTAATTAAGTTGATACTAACTAACAAGATCTGATTAATTTTCAGGACAGTCGTTTG
CCGTCTGAATTTGACCTGAGCGCATTTTTACGCGCCGGAGAAAACCGCCTCGCGGTGATGGTGCTGCGCT
GGAGTGACGGCAGTTATCTGGAAGATCAGGATATGTGGCGGATGAGCGGCATTTTCCGTGACGTCTCGTT
GCTGCATAAACCGACTACACAAATCAGCGATTTCCATGTTGCCACTCGCTTTAATGATGATTTCTCCCGC
GCTGTACTGGAGGCTGAAGTCCAGGTAAGTTTAAACAGGATCTTACTAACTAACATGCTAACACTGAATT
TTCAGATGTGCGGCGAGTTGCGTGACTACCTACGGGTAACAGTTTCTTTATGGCAGGGTGAAACGCAGGT
CGCCAGCGGCACCGCGCCTTTCGGCGGTGAAATTATCGATGAGCGTGGTGGTTATGCCGATCGCGTCACA
CTACGTCTGAACGTCGAAAACCCGAAACTGTGGAGCGCCGAAATCCCGAATCTCTATCGTGCGGTGGTTG
AACTGCACACCGCCGACGGCACGCTGATTGAAGCAGAAGCCTGCGATGTCGGTTTCCGCGAGGTGCGGAT
TGAAAATGGTCTGCTGCTGCTGAACGGCAAGCCGTTGCTGATTCGAGGCGTTAACCGTCACGAGCATCAT
CCTCTGCATGGTCAGGTCATGGATGAGCAGACGATGGTGCAGGATGTAAGTTTAAACTATTCGTTACTAA
CTAACTTTAAACATTTAAATTTTCAGATCCTGCTGATGAAGCAGAACAACTTTAACGCCGTGCGCTGTTC
GCATTATCCGAACCATCCGCTGTGGTACACGCTGTGCGACCGCTACGGCCTGTATGTGGTGGATGAAGCC
AATATTGAAACCCACGGCATGGTGCCAATGAATCGTCTGACCGATGATCCGCGCTGGCTACCGGCGATGA
GCGAACGCGTAACGCGAATGGTGCAGCGCGATCGTAATCACCCGAGTGTGATCATCTGGTCGCTGGGGAA
TGGTAAGTTTAAACAGTTGAATACTAACTAACGGAGATCTTTGAAATTTTCAGAATCAGGCCACGGCGCT
AATCACGACGCGCTGTATCGCTGGATCAAATCTGTCGATCCTTCCCGCCCGGTGCAGTATGAAGGCGGCG
GAGCCGACACCACGGCCACCGATATTATTTGCCCGATGTACGCGCGCGTGGATGAAGACCAGCCCTTCCC
GGCTGTGCCGAAATGGTCCATCAAAAAATGGCTTTCGCTACCTGGAGAGACGCGCCCGCTGATTCTTTGC
GAGGTAAGTTTAAACAGAACTCTACTAACTAACACATTAGATCCTAATTTTCAGTACGCTCACGCGATGG
GCAACAGTCTTGGCGGTTTCGCTAAATACTGGCAGGCGTTTCGTCAGTATCCCCGTTTACAGGGCGGCTT
CGTCTGGGACTGGGTGGATCAGTCGCTGATTAAATATGATGAAAACGGCAACCCGTGGTCGGCTTACGGC
GGTGATTTTGGCGATACGCCGAACGATCGCCAGTTCTGTATGAACGGTCTGGTCTTTGCCGACCGCACGC
CGCATCCAGCGTAAGTTTAAACAATAACCTACTAACTAACGTAGATAATTTAAATTTTCAGGCTGACGGA
AGCAAAACACCAGCAGCAGTTTTTCCAGTTCCGTTTATCCGGGCAAACCATCGAAGTGACCAGCGAATAC
CTGTTCCGTCATAGCGATAACGAGCTCCTGCACTGGATGGTGGCGCTGGATGGTAAGCCGCTGGCAAGCG
GTGAAGTGCCTCTGGATGTCGCTCCACAAGGTAAACAGTTGATTGAACTGCCTGAACTACCGCAGCCGGA
GAGCGCCGGGCAACTCTGGCTCACAGTACGCGTAGTGCAACCGAACGCGACCGCATGGTCAGAAGCCGGG
CACATCAGCGCATGGCAGCAGTGGAGGTAAGTTTAAACAAGATCCTACTAACTAACTCTACATTGATGAA
TTTTCAGACTGGCGGAAAACCTCAGTGTGACGCTCCCCGCCGCGTCCCACGCCATCCCGCATCTGACCAC
CAGCGAAATGGATTTTTGCATCGAGCTGGGTAATAAGCGTTGGCAATTTAACCGCCAGTCAGGCTTTCTT
TCACAGATGTGGATTGGCGATAAAAAACAACTGCTGACGCCGCTGCGCGATCAGTTCACCCGTGCACCGC
TGGATAACGACATTGGCGTAAGTGAAGCGACCCGCATTGACCCTAACGCCTGGGTCGGTAAGTTTAAACA
AAGTTGTACTAACTAACGAAGATCTTGATAATTTTCAGAACGCTGGAAGGCGGCGGGCCATTACCAGGCC
GAAGCAGCGTTGTTGCAGTGCACGGCAGATACACTTGCTGATGCGGTGCTGATTACGACCGCTCACGCGT
GGCAGCATCAGGGGAAAACCTTATTTATCAGCCGGAAAACCTACCGGATTGATGGTAGTGGTCAAATGGC
GATTACCGTTGATGTTGAAGTGGCGAGCGATACACCGCATCCGGCGCGGATTGGCCTGAACTGCCAGCTG
GCGCAGGTAGCAGAGCGGGTAAACTGGCTCGGATTAGGGCCGCAAGAAAACTATCCCGACCGCCTTACTG
CCGCCTGTTTTGACCGCTGGGATCTGCCATTGTCAGACATGTAGTAAGTTTAAACTTGATAGTACTAACT
AACATGTTTCATTTAAATTTTCAGTACCCCGTACGTCTTCCCGAGCGAAAACGGTCTGCGCTGCGGGACG
CGCGAATTGAATTATGGCCCACACCAGTGGCGCGGCGACTTCCAGTTCAACATCAGCCGCTACAGTCAAC
AGCAACTGATGGAAACCAGCCATCGCCATCTGCTGCACGCGGAAGAAGGCACATGGCTGAATATCGACGG
TTTCCATATGGGGATTGGTGGCGACGACTCCTGGAGCCCGTCAGTATCGGCGGAATTCCAACTGAGCGCC
GGTCGCTACCATTACCAACTTGTCTGGTGTCAAAAATAATAGGGGCCGCTGTCATCAGAGTAAGTTTAAA
CTGAGTTCTACTAACTAACGAGTAATATTTAAATTTTCAGCATCTCGCGCCCGTGCCTCTGACTTCTAAG
TCCAATTACTCTTCAACATCCCTACATGCTCTTTCTCCCTGTGCTCCCACCCCCTATTTTTGTTATTATC
AAAAAACTTCTCTTAATTTCTTTGTTTTTTAGCTTCTTTTAAGTCACCTCTAACAATGAAATTGTGTAGA
TTCAAAAATAGAATTAATTCGTAATAAAAAGTCGAAAAAAATTGTGCTCCCTCCCCCCATTAATAATAAT
TCTATCCCAAAATCTACACAATGTTCTGTGTACACTTCTTATGTTTTTTACTTCTGATAAATTTTTTTGA
AACATCATAGAAAAAACCGCACACAAAATACCTTATCATATGTTACGTTTCAGTTTATGACCGCAATTTT
TATTTCTTCGCACGTCTGGGCCTCTCATGACGTCAAATCATGCTCATCGTGAAAAAGTTTTGGAGTATTT
TTGGAATTTTTCAATCAAGTGAAAGTTTATGAAATTAATTTTCCTGCTTTTGCTTTTTGGGGTTTCCCCT
ATTGTTTGTCAAGATTTCGAGGACGGCGTTTTTCTTGCTAAAATCACAAGTATTGATGAGCACGATGCAA
GAAAGATCGGAAGAAGGTTTGGGTTTGAGGCTCAGTGGAAGGTGAGTAGAAGTTGATAATTTGAAAGTGG
AGTAGTGTCTATGGGGTTTTTGCCTTAAATGACAGAATACATTCCCAATATACCAAACATAACTGTTTCC
TACTAGTCGGCCGTACGGGCCCTTTCGTCTCGCGCGTTTCGGTGATGACGGTGAAAACCTCTGACACATG
CAGCTCCCGGAGACGGTCACAGCTTGTCTGTAAGCGGATGCCGGGAGCAGACAAGCCCGTCAGGGCGCGT
CAGCGGGTGTTGGCGGGTGTCGGGGCTGGCTTAACTATGCGGCATCAGAGCAGATTGTACTGAGAGTGCA
CCATATGCGGTGTGAAATACCGCACAGATGCGTAAGGAGAAAATACCGCATCAGGCGGCCTTAAGGGCCT
CGTGATACGCCTATTTTTATAGGTTAATGTCATGATAATAATGGTTTCTTAGACGTCAGGTGGCACTTTT
CGGGGAAATGTGCGCGGAACCCCTATTTGTTTATTTTTCTAAATACATTCAAATATGTATCCGCTCATGA
GACAATAACCCTGATAAATGCTTCAATAATATTGAAAAAGGAAGAGTATGAGTATTCAACATTTCCGTGT
CGCCCTTATTCCCTTTTTTGCGGCATTTTGCCTTCCTGTTTTTGCTCACCCAGAAACGCTGGTGAAAGTA
AAAGATGCTGAAGATCAGTTGGGTGCACGAGTGGGTTACATCGAACTGGATCTCAACAGCGGTAAGATCC
TTGAGAGTTTTCGCCCCGAAGAACGTTTTCCAATGATGAGCACTTTTAAAGTTCTGCTATGTGGCGCGGT
ATTATCCCGTATTGACGCCGGGCAAGAGCAACTCGGTCGCCGCATACACTATTCTCAGAATGACTTGGTT
GAGTACTCACCAGTCACAGAAAAGCATCTTACGGATGGCATGACAGTAAGAGAATTATGCAGTGCTGCCA
TAACCATGAGTGATAACACTGCGGCCAACTTACTTCTGACAACGATCGGAGGACCGAAGGAGCTAACCGC
TTTTTTGCACAACATGGGGGATCATGTAACTCGCCTTGATCGTTGGGAACCGGAGCTGAATGAAGCCATA
CCAAACGACGAGCGTGACACCACGATGCCTGTAGCAATGGCAACAACGTTGCGCAAACTATTAACTGGCG
AACTACTTACTCTAGCTTCCCGGCAACAATTAATAGACTGGATGGAGGCGGATAAAGTTGCAGGACCACT
TCTGCGCTCGGCCCTTCCGGCTGGCTGGTTTATTGCTGATAAATCTGGAGCCGGTGAGCGTGGGTCTCGC
GGTATCATTGCAGCACTGGGGCCAGATGGTAAGCCCTCCCGTATCGTAGTTATCTACACGACGGGGAGTC
AGGCAACTATGGATGAACGAAATAGACAGATCGCTGAGATAGGTGCCTCACTGATTAAGCATTGGTAACT
GTCAGACCAAGTTTACTCATATATACTTTAGATTGATTTAAAACTTCATTTTTAATTTAAAAGGATCTAG
GTGAAGATCCTTTTTGATAATCTCATGACCAAAATCCCTTAACGTGAGTTTTCGTTCCACTGAGCGTCAG
ACCCCGTAGAAAAGATCAAAGGATCTTCTTGAGATCCTTTTTTTCTGCGCGTAATCTGCTGCTTGCAAAC
AAAAAAACCACCGCTACCAGCGGTGGTTTGTTTGCCGGATCAAGAGCTACCAACTCTTTTTCCGAAGGTA
ACTGGCTTCAGCAGAGCGCAGATACCAAATACTGTCCTTCTAGTGTAGCCGTAGTTAGGCCACCACTTCA
AGAACTCTGTAGCACCGCCTACATACCTCGCTCTGCTAATCCTGTTACCAGTGGCTGCTGCCAGTGGCGA
TAAGTCGTGTCTTACCGGGTTGGACTCAAGACGATAGTTACCGGATAAGGCGCAGCGGTCGGGCTGAACG
GGGGGTTCGTGCACACAGCCCAGCTTGGAGCGAACGACCTACACCGAACTGAGATACCTACAGCGTGAGC
ATTGAGAAAGCGCCACGCTTCCCGAAGGGAGAAAGGCGGACAGGTATCCGGTAAGCGGCAGGGTCGGAAC
AGGAGAGCGCACGAGGGAGCTTCCAGGGGGAAACGCCTGGTATCTTTATAGTCCTGTCGGGTTTCGCCAC
CTCTGACTTGAGCGTCGATTTTTGTGATGCTCGTCAGGGGGGCGGAGCCTATGGAAAAACGCCAGCAACG
CGGCCTTTTTACGGTTCCTGGCCTTTTGCTGGCCTTTTGCTCACATGTTCTTTCCTGCGTTATCCCCTGA
TTCTGTGGATAACCGTATTACCGCCTTTGAGTGAGCTGATACCGCTCGCCGCAGCCGAACGACCGAGCGC
AGCGAGTCAGTGAGCGAGGAAGCGGAAGAGCGCCCAATACGCAAACCGCCTCTCCCCGCGCGTTGGCCGA
TTCATTAATGCAGCTGGCACGACAGGTTTCCCGACTGGAAAGCGGGCAGTGAGCGCAACGCAATTAATGT
GAGTTAGCTCACTCATTAGGCACCCCAGGCTTTACACTTTATGCTTCCGGCTCGTATGTTGTGTGGAATT
GTGAGCGGATAACAATTTCACACAGGAAACAGCT
Features (pLannotate 1.2.2; 16 found; start..end, strand, type, name):
   2414..2430    -  misc_feature   MCS (fragment): pUC18/19 multiple cloning site
   2526..3401    +  CDS            vsfGFP-9 (fragment): vsfGFP-9 is a basic (constitutively fluorescent) green fluorescent protein published in 2015, derived from Aequorea victoria. It has low acid sensitivity.
   3396..3476    +  CDS            trpS (fragment): SYW_ECOLI - Experimental evidence at protein level: Swiss-Prot protein existence level 1. Catalyzes the attachment of tryptophan to tRNA(Trp). Amino acylates tRNA(Trp) with both L- and D-tryptophan, although D-tryptophan is a poor substrate (PubMed:10918062). From Escherichia coli (strain K12).
   3481..3613    +  CDS            lacZα (fragment): LacZα fragment of β-galactosidase; lacZ fragment
   3665..3999    +  CDS            lacZ (fragment): β-galactosidase; lacZ
   4046..7036    +  CDS            lacZ: BGAL_ECOLI - Experimental evidence at protein level: Swiss-Prot protein existence level 1. From Escherichia coli (strain K12).
   7589..7741    +  CDS            aex-5 (fragment): AEX5_CAEEL - Also known as kpc-3 From Caenorhabditis elegans.
   7869..7904    +  CDS            rop (fragment): Rop protein, which maintains plasmids at low copy number; rop
   8006..8105    +  misc_feature   bom (fragment): basis of mobility region from pBR322
   8203..8307    +  promoter       AmpR promoter: bla
   8308..9168    +  CDS            AmpR: β-lactamase; bla; confers resistance to ampicillin, carbenicillin, and related antibiotics
   9339..9927    +  rep_origin     ori: high-copy-number ColE1/pMB1/pBR322/pUC origin of replication
  10110..10202   +  CDS            lacI (fragment): lac repressor; lacI; The lac repressor binds to the lac operator to inhibit transcription in E. coli. This inhibition can be relieved by adding lactose or isopropyl-β-D-thiogalactopyranoside (IPTG).
  10215..10236   +  protein_bind   CAP binding site: CAP binding activates transcription in the presence of cAMP. E. coli catabolite activator protein
  10251..10281   +  promoter       lac promoter: promoter for the E. coli lac operon
  10289..10305   +  protein_bind   lac operator: The lac repressor binds to the lac operator to inhibit transcription in E. coli. This inhibition can be relieved by adding lactose or isopropyl-β-D-thiogalactopyranoside (IPTG). lac repressor encoded by lacI
