[The description below was written by a language model from this plasmid's Addgene catalogue record and pLannotate feature annotations shown in this document.]
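Description:
L4660 is a Caenorhabditis elegans expression vector from a 1999 laboratory vector kit, catalogued as an empty backbone of roughly 10.3 kb. The parental backbone is listed as unknown, but the annotated features point to a pUC/pBR322-type plasmid. It has a high-copy ColE1/pMB1 origin, an ampicillin resistance gene (β-lactamase) with its own promoter for selection in E. coli, remnants of rop and bom, and a lac promoter/operator region next to a pUC-style polylinker fragment.

No separate insert is recorded, and the payload is described through the tag/fusion field. Its module names indicate about 2.3 kb of myo-3 upstream sequence (myo3-2341, myo3Tsa), which in worms is generally used to drive expression in body wall muscle. This is followed by an SV40 nuclear localisation signal and a GFP coding region fused to lacZ. The GFP carries Y66W, N146I, M153T and V163A, a substitution set characteristic of cyan-shifted variants, although the record does not state the colour. Both the GFP and lacZ segments are interrupted by synthetic introns (the IVS modules), which are commonly included to improve transgene expression in C. elegans. The feature table is consistent with this layout: a GFP-like reading frame runs directly into lacZ, which is detected as several fragments, as expected for an intron-interrupted gene. The unannotated first 2.4 kb probably corresponds to the myo-3 promoter region.

The module list is truncated, so the downstream elements, including any 3' UTR, are not stated. The short trpS and aex-5 matches are fragmentary hits that the catalogue does not explain. The construct would serve as a nuclear-localised fluorescent and β-galactosidase reporter, for example as a muscle marker or a starting point for further cloning.
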