Addgene plasmid #1664: L4660
Purpose: (Empty Backbone)
Depositing lab: Andrew Fire. Depositing organization: Carnegie Institution for Science.
Backbone
  Vector backbone: Unknown
  Backbone size (bp): 10332
  Vector type: Worm Expression
Growth in bacteria
  Bacterial resistance: Ampicillin, 100 μg/mL
  Growth temperature: 37°C
  Growth strain: DH5alpha
  Copy number: Unknown
Gene/Insert
  Gene/Insert name: None
  Tag / fusion protein: myo3-2341, myo3Tsa, SV40NLS, gfpN, IVSR, gfpY66W, IVSS, gfpN146I, gfpM153T, gfpV163A, IVST, gfpC, lacZN, IVSB, IVSD, IVS...
  Cloning method: Restriction Enzyme
Terms and licenses: Academic/Nonprofit Terms; Industry Terms: Not Available to Industry
Depositor comments: See Fire Lab Vector Kit Documentation 1999. Fire Lab Miniprep Number pPD133.45, Ligation number L4660.
How to cite: L4660 was a gift from Andrew Fire (Addgene plasmid # 1664 ; http://n2t.net/addgene:1664 ; RRID:Addgene_1664)
