>Addgene plasmid #1664 | L4660 | addgene partial sequence | sequence record 16796 | 1664_m13reverse
GGGCGCNGGCGGCTATATAAGTTCTTGAATAAAATAATTTTCCCGACAAAACATGAGTATTTCTTTCGAA
AATAAAAGTGCAGGCTAATTAGAGATTATTCTGTAATTAACTGCATAATTTGTCACGTGCCATAGTTTTA
CATTCCACTACGTCATAGTTCTTAAAATACTAATCTCCTGAAAATAGAAGTAGGTGAAGAAAGTTTAATT
ATCAGTTCTAAAATGACAATTGATCTTTGGAATATGTTCTGAAACTACCGATCATTGAACAGATGCTATT
TGAATGATATAGAATTGTATATTTGCAATTTCTGAAACGCGTTCTTAAAGGCACACAGATTAATTCAAAA
GGGTCTGGCCGCAAAAAGGTTTATGGTGGCCGATTTTGAGTTTTGTGTGTGATTGCTTTTTCACAATCAG
TGTTTTCAGGATTATGTGATGAACTAGATCTTCAAGTTTCGTTACATTTCATATGTTTTCGGAACTCACG
AAGTACATATTGGGTATTGTGCTCAAAAAATTCAGCAATCAGCTTCGCTCCGCTGACTTTAGAACCCAAA
AAAATAGTATGGCCAAACTGACTGTGTTACGATCATTTCAATTTTTCAATACATATTTAAGATTTCTAAG
AGTAAGAAGGTCAAAAACTGTTCTGGAATACATATATATTTTTCAGGTTACAATTAGTCAAAAAGTGCAC
TGAAATATACGTTTTAATTTCACGAATAACCCAATTAGTTCAATGTATTTTTGGTCAACCAACGTTAAAG
TTTGGCTTCCAACCAATTATCATTTCTGATCAACCACAATGTTTTTTCTTTATCTGCAAGTTAATTTTTT
ATTTTTATCCAGATGTTTGGCATATTTTTCAATTCTTCACTAGCGCCCACTTCTTGCACTTCCGGCGCCC
TGAATCTAATGCATCTGTTGCAAGAATTGAAAGACCAATCNACACATTGTTTTCTTCNCGAGATACTGAA
GAAAATGANTAAAAACNGAGAAAAGAGCCTGTGATAGNGACACTGTGGCTACAGANACNTAGCTGGACTG
GTACGNGAGGCACGTANGGTCACNAAATGATGGCNAGGGGGGGCAACNGNCAGNCAGAAATTGGAAACNG
AAACNAGNACCGAAAANGGGTNGANGNCGTTAATTNAAAANAAAANTGGNNTAAAATACCCNTTTGNGAA
AANTTTTTTCNCCCCCNTAAAATNNCCGCCCNTTTCTATTTTTTTAACGGNTAAGAACCCCGGCCNNCCG
NAANTGAACCGAANGGNGGGNNNNCCCCCCGCCCAACCCNGGGGGGAANGGCCNAAAGGAAAGGAACCCC
CNCCNGAANCNNGGCCCCCCCAATTTTCNNNTTTTTTTNAAANTTTNCCCNCNAAAATTTGGGGNGNGA
